Addgene plasmid #16384: PKC beta II CAT
Depositing lab: Bernard Weinstein. Depositing organization: Columbia University. Publication: Roles of specific isoforms of protein kinase C in the transcriptional control of cyclin D1 and related genes. Soh JW, Weinstein IB. J Biol Chem. 2003 Sep 5. 278(36):34709-16. 10.1074/jbc.M302016200 PubMed 12794082.
Backbone
  Vector backbone: pHACE
  Backbone size w/o insert (bp): 5400
  Vector type: Mammalian Expression
  Selectable markers: Neomycin (select with G418)
Growth in bacteria
  Bacterial resistance: Ampicillin, 100 μg/mL
  Growth temperature: 37°C
  Growth strain: DH5alpha
  Copy number: High Copy
Gene/Insert
  Gene/Insert name: PKC beta II (alt name: PKC beta 2)
  Species: M. musculus (mouse)
  Insert size (bp): 1032
  Mutation: CAT: catalytic domain, aa 329-673
  Entrez Gene: Prkcb (a.k.a. PKC-B, PKC-Beta, Pkcb, Prkcb1, Prkcb2)
  Tag / fusion protein: HA (C terminal on backbone)
  Cloning method: Restriction Enzyme; 5′ cloning site EcoRI (not destroyed); 3′ cloning site EcoRI (not destroyed)
  Sequencing primers: 5′ CMV-F
Terms and licenses: Academic/Nonprofit Terms; Industry Terms: Not Available to Industry
How to cite: PKC beta II CAT was a gift from Bernard Weinstein (Addgene plasmid # 16384 ; http://n2t.net/addgene:16384 ; RRID:Addgene_16384)
