[The description below was written by a language model from this plasmid's Addgene catalogue record and pLannotate feature annotations shown in this document.]
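Description:
PKC beta II CAT is a mammalian expression plasmid built on the pHACE backbone, a pcDNA3-like vector of about 5.4 kb. It carries a truncated form of mouse protein kinase C beta II (Prkcb). The roughly 1 kb insert encodes only the catalytic domain, amino acids 329–673, so the N-terminal regulatory region of the kinase is absent. Isolated PKC catalytic domains of this kind are generally used as constitutively active forms, although the record itself does not state this. The fragment was cloned into an EcoRI site that is retained at both ends. It lies downstream of the human CMV immediate-early enhancer and promoter and is followed by the bovine growth hormone polyadenylation signal. T7 and SP6 phage promoters flank the cloning region.

The catalogue entry lists an HA epitope tag supplied by the backbone at the C terminus of the insert. The automated annotation, however, detects only a short HA-like fragment just upstream of the PRKCB coding region, so the exact tag arrangement should be checked against the sequence. The annotation also matches the insert to the human PRKCB protein entry, which probably reflects the close conservation between orthologues rather than a different species of origin.

For stable selection in mammalian cells, an SV40 early promoter drives the neomycin phosphotransferase gene with an SV40 poly(A) signal, conferring G418 resistance. In E. coli the plasmid replicates from a high-copy ColE1/pUC-type origin and is selected with ampicillin through β-lactamase. An f1 origin is also present. The associated publication concerns the roles of specific PKC isoforms in the transcriptional control of cyclin D1 and related genes.
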