Features (pLannotate 1.2.2; 22 found; start..end, strand, type, name):
    139..518     +  enhancer       CMV enhancer: human cytomegalovirus immediate early enhancer
    519..722     +  promoter       CMV promoter: human cytomegalovirus (CMV) immediate early promoter
    718..751     +  LTR            5' LTR (truncated) (fragment): truncated 5' long terminal repeat (LTR) from HIV-1
    767..785     +  promoter       T7 promoter: promoter for bacteriophage T7 RNA polymerase
    836..858     +  CDS            3xHA (fragment): three tandem HA epitope tags
    872..1885    +  CDS            PRKCB (fragment): KPCB_HUMAN - Also known as PKCB, PRKCB1. Experimental evidence at protein level: Swiss-Prot protein existence level 1. Calcium-activated, phospholipid- and diacylglycerol (DAG)- dependent serine/threonine-protein kinase involved in various cellular processes such as regulation of the B-cell receptor (BCR) signalosome, oxidative stress-induced apoptosis, androgen receptor-dependent transcription regulation, insulin signaling and endothelial cells proliferation. Plays a key role in B-cell activation by regulating BCR- induced NF-kappa-B activation. Mediates the activation of the canonical NF-kap
   1976..1994    -  promoter       SP6 promoter: promoter for bacteriophage SP6 RNA polymerase
   2020..2244    +  polyA_signal   bGH poly(A) signal: bovine growth hormone polyadenylation signal
   2248..2269    +  promoter       SV40 promoter (fragment): SV40 enhancer and early promoter
   2290..2718    +  rep_origin     f1 ori (sequence partly withheld): f1 bacteriophage origin of replication; arrow indicates direction of (+) strand synthesis
   2732..3061    +  promoter       SV40 promoter: SV40 enhancer and early promoter
   3128..3919    +  CDS            neo: KKA2_KLEPN - Also known as kan, nptII. Experimental evidence at protein level: Swiss-Prot protein existence level 1. Resistance to kanamycin, neomycin, paromomycin, ribostamycin, butirosin and gentamicin B. From Klebsiella pneumoniae.
   3943..4101    +  CDS            ble (fragment): BLE_KLEPN - Experimental evidence at protein level: Swiss-Prot protein existence level 1. Binding protein with a strong affinity to the bleomycin family of antibiotics. Binds to CL990; an antimitotic-antibiotic compound. From Klebsiella pneumoniae.
   4096..4217    +  polyA_signal   SV40 poly(A) signal: SV40 polyadenylation signal
   4290..4306    -  protein_bind   lac operator: The lac repressor binds to the lac operator to inhibit transcription in E. coli. This inhibition can be relieved by adding lactose or isopropyl-β-D-thiogalactopyranoside (IPTG). lac repressor encoded by lacI
   4314..4344    -  promoter       lac promoter: promoter for the E. coli lac operon
   4359..4380    -  protein_bind   CAP binding site: CAP binding activates transcription in the presence of cAMP. E. coli catabolite activator protein
   4393..4485    -  CDS            lacI (fragment): lac repressor; lacI; The lac repressor binds to the lac operator to inhibit transcription in E. coli. This inhibition can be relieved by adding lactose or isopropyl-β-D-thiogalactopyranoside (IPTG).
   4668..5256    -  rep_origin     ori: high-copy-number ColE1/pMB1/pBR322/pUC origin of replication
   5427..6287    -  CDS            AmpR: β-lactamase; bla; confers resistance to ampicillin, carbenicillin, and related antibiotics
   6288..6392    -  promoter       AmpR promoter: bla
   6451..6503    -  misc_feature   bom (fragment): basis of mobility region from pBR322
>Addgene plasmid #16384 | PKC beta II CAT | addgene full sequence | sequence record 298544 | Addgene NGS Result
TGTTGGAGGTCGCTGAGTAGTGCGCGAGCAAAATTTAAGCTACAACAAGGCAAGGCTTGACCGACAATTG
CATGAAGAATCTGCTTAGGGTTAGGCGTTTTGCGCTGCTTCGCGATGTACGGGCCAGATATACGCGTTGA
CATTGATTATTGACTAGTTATTAATAGTAATCAATTACGGGGTCATTAGTTCATAGCCCATATATGGAGT
TCCGCGTTACATAACTTACGGTAAATGGCCCGCCTGGCTGACCGCCCAACGACCCCCGCCCATTGACGTC
AATAATGACGTATGTTCCCATAGTAACGCCAATAGGGACTTTCCATTGACGTCAATGGGTGGAGTATTTA
CGGTAAACTGCCCACTTGGCAGTACATCAAGTGTATCATATGCCAAGTACGCCCCCTATTGACGTCAATG
ACGGTAAATGGCCCGCCTGGCATTATGCCCAGTACATGACCTTATGGGACTTTCCTACTTGGCAGTACAT
CTACGTATTAGTCATCGCTATTACCATGGTGATGCGGTTTTGGCAGTACATCAATGGGCGTGGATAGCGG
TTTGACTCACGGGGATTTCCAAGTCTCCACCCCATTGACGTCAATGGGAGTTTGTTTTGGCACCAAAATC
AACGGGACTTTCCAAAATGTCGTAACAACTCCGCCCCATTGACGCAAATGGGCGGTAGGCGTGTACGGTG
GGAGGTCTATATAAGCAGAGCTCTCTGGCTAACTAGAGAACCCACTGCTTACTGGCTTATCGAAATTAAT
ACGACTCACTATAGGGAGACCCAAGCTTGGTACCGAGCTCGGATCGAATTCTCGAGGCCACCATGGCTTA
TCCTTACGACGTGCCTGACTACGCCGGATCCGACAACAATGGCAACAGGGACCGGATGAAACTGACCGAT
TTTAACTTCCTGATGGTGCTGGGGAAAGGCAGCTTTGGCAAGGTCATGCTCTCAGAGCGGAAGGGTACAG
ATGAACTCTATGCCGTGAAGATCCTGAAGAAGGACGTGGTGATCCAAGATGACGATGTGGAGTGCACCAT
GGTGGAGAAGCGGGTGCTGGCCCTGCCTGGGAAGCCCCCGTTCCTGACTCAGCTCCATTCCTGCTTCCAG
ACCATGGACCGCCTGTACTTTGTGATGGAGTATGTGAACGGGGGTGACCTCATGTACCACATCCAACAAG
TTGGCCGTTTCAAGGAGCCCCATGCTGTATTTTACGCCGCAGAGATTGCCATCGGTCTGTTCTTCTTGCA
GAGCAAGGGCATTATTTACCGCGACCTGAAACTTGACAACGTGATGCTGGATTCTGAGGGGCACATCAAA
ATCGCTGACTTTGGCATGTGTAAGGAGAACATCTGGGATGGGGTGACAACCAAGACATTCTGTGGCACTC
CGGACTACATTGCTCCAGAGATCATTGCTTATCAGCCCTACGGGAAGTCTGTGGACTGGTGGGCATTTGG
AGTCCTGCTGTATGAAATGTTGGCTGGCCAGGCACCGTTTGAAGGAGAGGATGAGGATGAACTCTTCCAG
TCAATCATGGAACACAATGTGGCGTATCCCAAGTCCATGTCCAAGGAAGCCGTGGCAATCTGCAAAGGGC
TAATGACCAAACACCCAGGCAAGCGCCTGGGTTGTGGGCCTGAAGGGGAACGAGACATTAAGGAGCATGC
GTTTTTCCGGTATATTGACTGGGAGAAACTCGAACGCAAGGAGATTCAGCCACCTTATAAACCAAAAGCT
TGTGGGCGAAACGCTGAAAACTTCGACCGGTTTTTCACCCGCCATCCACCAGTCCTAACACCTCCTGACC
AGGAAGTCATCAGGAATATTGACCAATCAGAATTCGAAGGATTTTCCTTTGTTAACTCTGAATTTTTAAA
ACCTGAAGTCAAGAGCGGATCCTAAGAATTCTGCAGATATCCATCACACTGGCGGCCGCTCGAGCATGCA
TCTAGAGGGCCCTATTCTATAGTGTCACCTAAATGCTAGAGCTCGCTGATCAGCCTCGACTGTGCCTTCT
AGTTGCCAGCCATCTGTTGTTTGCCCCTCCCCCGTGCCTTCCTTGACCCTGGAAGGTGCCACTCCCACTG
TCCTTTCCTAATAAAATGAGGAAATTGCATCGCATTGTCTGAGTAGGTGTCATTCTATTCTGGGGGGTGG
GGTGGGGCAGGACAGCAAGGGGGAGGATTGGGAAGACAATAGCAGGCATGCTGGGGATGCGGTGGGCTCT
ATGGCTTCTGAGGCGGAAAGAACCAGCTGGGGCTCTAGGGGGTATCCCC
[124 nt withheld, positions 2290-2413]
C
[91 nt withheld, positions 2415-2505]
A
[49 nt withheld, positions 2507-2555]
CCTTTGACGTTGGAGTCCACGTTCTTT
[37 nt withheld, positions 2583-2619]
ACCCTATCTCGGTCTATTCTTTTGATTTATAAGGGATTTTGCCGATTTCGGCCTATTGGTTAAAAAATGA
GCTGATTTAACAAAAATTTAACGCGAATTAATTCTGTGGAATGTGTGTCAGTTAGGGTGTGGAAAGTCCC
CAGGCTCCCCAGCAGGCAGAAGTATGCAAAGCATGCATCTCAATTAGTCAGCAACCAGGTGTGGAAAGTC
CCCAGGCTCCCCAGCAGGCAGAAGTATGCAAAGCATGCATCTCAATTAGTCAGCAACCATAGTCCCGCCC
CTAACTCCGCCCATCCCGCCCCTAACTCCGCCCAGTTCCGCCCATTCTCCGCCCCATGGCTGACTAATTT
TTTTTATTTATGCAGAGGCCGAGGCCGCCTCTGCCTCTGAGCTATTCCAGAAGTAGTGAGGAGGCTTTTT
TGGAGGCCTAGGCTTTTGCAAAAAGCTCCCGGGAGCTTGTATATCCATTTTCGGATCTGATCAAGAGACA
GGATGAGGATCGTTTCGCATGATTGAACAAGATGGATTGCACGCAGGTTCTCCGGCCGCTTGGGTGGAGA
GGCTATTCGGCTATGACTGGGCACAACAGACAATCGGCTGCTCTGATGCCGCCGTGTTCCGGCTGTCAGC
GCAGGGGCGCCCGGTTCTTTTTGTCAAGACCGACCTGTCCGGTGCCCTGAATGAACTGCAGGACGAGGCA
GCGCGGCTATCGTGGCTGGCCACGACGGGCGTTCCTTGCGCAGCTGTGCTCGACGTTGTCACTGAAGCGG
GAAGGGACTGGCTGCTATTGGGCGAAGTGCCGGGGCAGGATCTCCTGTCATCTCACCTTGCTCCTGCCGA
GAAAGTATCCATCATGGCTGATGCAATGCGGCGGCTGCATACGCTTGATCCGGCTACCTGCCCATTCGAC
CACCAAGCGAAACATCGCATCGAGCGAGCACGTACTCGGATGGAAGCCGGTCTTGTCGATCAGGATGATC
TGGACGAAGAGCATCAGGGGCTCGCGCCAGCCGAACTGTTCGCCAGGCTCAAGGCGCGCATGCCCGACGG
CGAGGATCTCGTCGTGACCCATGGCGATGCCTGCTTGCCGAATATCATGGTGGAAAATGGCCGCTTTTCT
GGATTCATCGACTGTGGCCGGCTGGGTGTGGCGGACCGCTATCAGGACATAGCGTTGGCTACCCGTGATA
TTGCTGAAGAGCTTGGCGGCGAATGGGCTGACCGCTTCCTCGTGCTTTACGGTATCGCCGCTCCCGATTC
GCAGCGCATCGCCTTCTATCGCCTTCTTGACGAGTTCTTCTGAGCGGGACTCTGGGGTTCGAAATGACCG
ACCAAGCGACGCCCAACCTGCCATCACGAGATTTCGATTCCACCGCCGCCTTCTATGAAAGGTTGGGCTT
CGGAATCGTTTTCCGGGACGCCGGCTGGATGATCCTCCAGCGCGGGGATCTCATGCTGGAGTTCTTCGCC
CACCCCAACTTGTTTATTGCAGCTTATAATGGTTACAAATAAAGCAATAGCATCACAAATTTCACAAATA
AAGCATTTTTTTCACTGCATTCTAGTTGTGGTTTGTCCAAACTCATCAATGTATCTTATCATGTCTGTAT
ACCGTCGACCTCTAGCTAGAGCTTGGCGTAATCATGGTCATAGCTGTTTCCTGTGTGAAATTGTTATCCG
CTCACAATTCCACACAACATACGAGCCGGAAGCATAAAGTGTAAAGCCTGGGGTGCCTAATGAGTGAGCT
AACTCACATTAATTGCGTTGCGCTCACTGCCCGCTTTCCAGTCGGGAAACCTGTCGTGCCAGCTGCATTA
ATGAATCGGCCAACGCGCGGGGAGAGGCGGTTTGCGTATTGGGCGCTCTTCCGCTTCCTCGCTCACTGAC
TCGCTGCGCTCGGTCGTTCGGCTGCGGCGAGCGGTATCAGCTCACTCAAAGGCGGTAATACGGTTATCCA
CAGAATCAGGGGATAACGCAGGAAAGAACATGTGAGCAAAAGGCCAGCAAAAGGCCAGGAACCGTAAAAA
GGCCGCGTTGCTGGCGTTTTTCCATAGGCTCCGCCCCCCTGACGAGCATCACAAAAATCGACGCTCAAGT
CAGAGGTGGCGAAACCCGACAGGACTATAAAGATACCAGGCGTTTCCCCCTGGAAGCTCCCTCGTGCGCT
CTCCTGTTCCGACCCTGCCGCTTACCGGATACCTGTCCGCCTTTCTCCCTTCGGGAAGCGTGGCGCTTTC
TCATAGCTCACGCTGTAGGTATCTCAGTTCGGTGTAGGTCGTTCGCTCCAAGCTGGGCTGTGTGCACGAA
CCCCCCGTTCAGCCCGACCGCTGCGCCTTATCCGGTAACTATCGTCTTGAGTCCAACCCGGTAAGACACG
ACTTATCGCCACTGGCAGCAGCCACTGGTAACAGGATTAGCAGAGCGAGGTATGTAGGCGGTGCTACAGA
GTTCTTGAAGTGGTGGCCTAACTACGGCTACACTAGAAGAACAGTATTTGGTATCTGCGCTCTGCTGAAG
CCAGTTACCTTCGGAAAAAGAGTTGGTAGCTCTTGATCCGGCAAACAAACCACCGCTGGTAGCGGTGGTT
TTTTTGTTTGCAAGCAGCAGATTACGCGCAGAAAAAAAGGATCTCAAGAAGATCCTTTGATCTTTTCTAC
GGGGTCTGACGCTCAGTGGAACGAAAACTCACGTTAAGGGATTTTGGTCATGAGATTATCAAAAAGGATC
TTCACCTAGATCCTTTTAAATTAAAAATGAAGTTTTAAATCAATCTAAAGTATATATGAGTAAACTTGGT
CTGACAGTTACCAATGCTTAATCAGTGAGGCACCTATCTCAGCGATCTGTCTATTTCGTTCATCCATAGT
TGCCTGACTCCCCGTCGTGTAGATAACTACGATACGGGAGGGCTTACCATCTGGCCCCAGTGCTGCAATG
ATACCGCGAGACCCACGCTCACCGGCTCCAGATTTATCAGCAATAAACCAGCCAGCCGGAAGGGCCGAGC
GCAGAAGTGGTCCTGCAACTTTATCCGCCTCCATCCAGTCTATTAATTGTTGCCGGGAAGCTAGAGTAAG
TAGTTCGCCAGTTAATAGTTTGCGCAACGTTGTTGCCATTGCTACAGGCATCGTGGTGTCACGCTCGTCG
TTTGGTATGGCTTCATTCAGCTCCGGTTCCCAACGATCAAGGCGAGTTACATGATCCCCCATGTTGTGCA
AAAAAGCGGTTAGCTCCTTCGGTCCTCCGATCGTTGTCAGAAGTAAGTTGGCCGCAGTGTTATCACTCAT
GGTTATGGCAGCACTGCATAATTCTCTTACTGTCATGCCATCCGTAAGATGCTTTTCTGTGACTGGTGAG
TACTCAACCAAGTCATTCTGAGAATAGTGTATGCGGCGACCGAGTTGCTCTTGCCCGGCGTCAATACGGG
ATAATACCGCGCCACATAGCAGAACTTTAAAAGTGCTCATCATTGGAAAACGTTCTTCGGGGCGAAAACT
CTCAAGGATCTTACCGCTGTTGAGATCCAGTTCGATGTAACCCACTCGTGCACCCAACTGATCTTCAGCA
TCTTTTACTTTCACCAGCGTTTCTGGGTGAGCAAAAACAGGAAGGCAAAATGCCGCAAAAAAGGGAATAA
GGGCGACACGGAAATGTTGAATACTCATACTCTTCCTTTTTCAATATTATTGAAGCATTTATCAGGGTTA
TTGTCTCATGAGCGGATACATATTTGAATGTATTTAGAAAAATAAACAAATAGGGGTTCCGCGCACATTT
CCCCGAAAAGTGCCACCTGACGTCGACGGATCGGGAGATCTCCCGATCCCCTATGGTGCACTCTCAGTAC
AATCTGCTCTGATGCCGCATAGTTAAGCCAGTATCTGCTCCCTGCTTGTG
