>Addgene plasmid #16384 | PKC beta II CAT | addgene partial sequence | sequence record 22753 | 16384 with CMV-F
CNGGGGNCATTAGCAGAGCTCTCTGGCTACTAGAGAACCCACTGCTTACTGGCTTATCGAAATTAATACG
ACTCACTATAGGGAGACCCAAGCTTGGTACCGAGCTCGGATCGAATTCTCGAGGCCACCATGGCTTATCC
TTACGACGTGCCTGACTACGCCGGATCCGACAACAATGGCAACAGGGACCGGATGAAACTGACCGATTTT
AACTTCCTGATGGTGCTGGGGAAAGGCAGCTTTGGCAAGGTCATGCTCTCAGAGCGGAAGGGTACAGATG
AACTCTATGCCGTGAAGATCCTGAAGAAGGACGTGGTGATCCAAGATGACGATGTGGAGTGCACCATGGT
GGAGAAGCGGGTGCTGGCCCTGCCTGGGAAGCCCCCGTTCCTGACTCAGCTCCATTCCTGCTTCCAGACC
ATGGACCGCCTGTACTTTGTGATGGAGTATGTGAACGGGGGTGACCTCATGTACCACATCCAACAAGTTG
GCCGTTTCAAGGAGCCCCATGCTGTATTTTACGCCGCAGAGATTGCCATCGGTCTGTTCTTCTTGCAGAG
CAAGGGCATTATTTACCGCGACCTGAAACTTGACAACGTGATGCTGGATTCTGAGGGGCACATCAAAATC
GCTGACTTTGGCATGTGTAAGGAGAACATCTGGGATGGGGTGACAACCAAGACATTCTGTGGCACTCCGG
ACTACATTGCTCCAGAGATCATTGCTTATCAGCCNACGGGAGTCTGTGGACTGGTGGGCATTTGANTCTG
CTGTATGA
