>Addgene plasmid #16384 | PKC beta II CAT | addgene partial sequence | sequence record 22754 | 16384 with SP6
GCTCGAGCGGNCGCCAGTGTGNNGGANATCTGCAGAATTCTTAGGATCCGCTCTTGACTTCAGGTTTTAA
AAATTCAGAGTTAACAAAGGAAAATCCTTCGAATTCTGATTGGTCAATATTCCTGATGACTTCCTGGTCA
GGAGGTGTTAGGACTGGTGGATGGCGGGTGAAAAACCGGTCGAAGTTTTCAGCGTTTCGCCCACAAGCTT
TTGGTTTATAAGGTGGCTGAATCTCCTTGCGTTCGAGTTTCTCCCAGTCAATATACCGGAAAAACGCATG
CTCCTTAATGTCTCGTTCCCCTTCAGGCCCACAACCCAGGCGCTTGCCTGGGTGTTTGGTCATTAGCCCT
TTGCAGATTGCCACGGCTTCCTTGGACATGGACTTGGGATACGCCACATTGTGTTCCATGATTGACTGGA
AGAGTTCATCCTCATCCTCTCCTTCAAACGGTGCCTGGCCAGCCAACATTTCATACAGCAGGACTCCAAA
TGCCCACCAGTCCACAGACTTCCCGTAGGGCTGATAAGCAATGATCTCTGGAGCAATGTAGTCCGGAGTG
CCACAGAATGTCTTGGTTGTCACCCCATCCCAGATGTTCTCCTTACACATGCCAAAGTCAGCGATTTTGA
TGTGCCCCTCAGAATCCAGCATCACGTTGTCAAGTTTCAGGTCGCGGTAAATAATGCCCTTGCTCTGCAA
GAAGAACAGACCGATGGCAATCTCTGCGGCGTAAAATACAGCATGGGGCTCCTTGAAACGGCCAACTTGT
TGGATGTGGTACATGAGGTCACCCCCGTTCACATACTCCATCACAAAGTACAGGCGGTCCATGGTCTGGA
AGCAGGAATGGAGCTGANTCNGGAACGGGGGCTTCCCAGGCAGGGCCAGCACCCGCTTCTCCACCATGGN
GCACTCCACATCGTCATCTTGGNTCACCACGTCCTTCTTCNGN
